Addgene plasmid #147482: pT7-EGFP-C1-HsNot9_18-285_S
Purpose: Mammalian Expression of HsNot9_18-285
Depositing lab: Elisa Izaurralde. Depositing organization: Max Planck Institute for Developmental Biology. Publication: A DDX6-CNOT1 complex and W-binding pockets in CNOT9 reveal direct links between miRNA target recognition and silencing. Chen Y, Boland A, Kuzuoglu-Ozturk D, Bawankar P, Loh B, Chang CT, Weichenrieder O, Izaurralde E. Mol Cell. 2014 Jun 5;54(5):737-50. doi: 10.1016/j.molcel.2014.03.034. Epub 2014 Apr 24. PubMed 24768540.
Backbone
  Vector backbone: Unknown
  Vector type: Mammalian Expression
Growth in bacteria
  Bacterial resistance: Kanamycin, 50 μg/mL
  Growth temperature: 37°C
  Growth strain: DH5alpha
  Copy number: High Copy
Gene/Insert
  Gene/Insert name: HsNot9_18-285 (alt names: RCD1; CT129, RCD1+, CNOT9)
  Species: H. sapiens (human)
  Entrez Gene: CNOT9 (a.k.a. CAF40, CT129, RCD-1, RCD1, RQCD1)
  Cloning method: Unknown
Terms and licenses: Academic/Nonprofit Terms; Industry Terms: Not Available to Industry
Depositor comments: sequence based on NCBI:NM_005444.1. Plasmids from this collection were made available to the research community and donated after the lab closed. Please note that the sequence provided by the depositing laboratory may be theoretical/predicted or based on Sanger sequencing results. There may be discrepancies between sequencing results obtained by Addgene and the depositor sequence. If an Addgene verified sequence is not available, please contact before placing your order to request that our lab fully sequence the plasmid.
How to cite: pT7-EGFP-C1-HsNot9_18-285_S was a gift from Elisa Izaurralde (Addgene plasmid # 147482 ; http://n2t.net/addgene:147482 ; RRID:Addgene_147482)
