[The description below was written by a language model from this plasmid's Addgene catalogue record and pLannotate feature annotations shown in this document.]
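Description:
pT7-EGFP-C1-HsNot9_18-285_S is a 5,566 nt mammalian expression plasmid that produces a fragment of human CNOT9 (also known as RCD1, RQCD1 or CAF40) fused to the C-terminus of EGFP. The catalogue lists the backbone as unknown, but the name and the feature layout point to an EGFP-C1-style vector with an added T7 promoter. The CMV immediate early enhancer and promoter drive the fusion in mammalian cells. A bacteriophage T7 promoter sits between the CMV promoter and the EGFP start, which would also permit T7 polymerase-driven transcription. EGFP is followed by a short remnant of the multiple cloning site and then the CNOT9 coding fragment, which by the construct name covers residues 18–285, and the transcript ends at an SV40 polyadenylation signal. The depositor states that the insert sequence is based on a human reference mRNA.

The plasmid is propagated in bacteria at high copy from a ColE1/pUC-type origin, and it also carries an f1 origin for single-stranded DNA production. One Tn5 aminoglycoside phosphotransferase gene (NeoR/KanR) provides selection in both hosts. A bacterial bla-type promoter expresses it for kanamycin resistance in E. coli, and the SV40 enhancer/early promoter with an HSV TK polyadenylation signal expresses it for G418 selection in mammalian cells. Several short annotations (HIV-1 LTR, large T antigen, ble and bGH poly(A) fragments) are probably partial matches within backbone sequence rather than functional parts.

CNOT9 is a component of the CCR4-NOT deadenylase complex, which is involved in mRNA decay and miRNA-mediated repression. The associated publication concerns CNOT9 binding pockets and a DDX6-CNOT1 complex in miRNA silencing. The record gives the purpose only as mammalian expression of this fragment, which the GFP tag would make detectable by fluorescence.
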