Features (pLannotate 1.2.2; 18 found; start..end, strand, type, name):
      1..304     +  enhancer       CMV enhancer: human cytomegalovirus immediate early enhancer
    305..508     +  promoter       CMV promoter: human cytomegalovirus (CMV) immediate early promoter
    504..537     +  LTR            5' LTR (truncated) (fragment): truncated 5' long terminal repeat (LTR) from HIV-1
    553..571     +  promoter       T7 promoter: promoter for bacteriophage T7 RNA polymerase
    605..1321    +  CDS            EGFP: EGFP is a basic (constitutively fluorescent) green fluorescent protein published in 1996, derived from Aequorea victoria. It is reported to be a rapidly-maturing weak dimer with moderate acid sensitivity.
   1322..1358    +  misc_feature   MCS (fragment): multiple cloning site
   1358..2161    +  CDS            CNOT9 (fragment): CNOT9_HUMAN - Also known as RCD1, RQCD1. Experimental evidence at protein level: Swiss-Prot protein existence level 1. Component of the CCR4-NOT complex which is one of the major cellular mRNA deadenylases and is linked to various cellular processes including bulk mRNA degradation, miRNA-mediated repression, translational repression during translational initiation and general transcription regulation. Additional complex functions may be a consequence of its influence on mRNA expression. Involved in down- regulation of MYB- and JUN-dependent transcription. May play a role in cell differentiatio
   2187..2271    +  CDS            large T antigen (fragment): large T antigen from SV40 (simian virus 40)
   2294..2415    +  polyA_signal   SV40 poly(A) signal: SV40 polyadenylation signal
   2449..2877    -  rep_origin     f1 ori (sequence partly withheld): f1 bacteriophage origin of replication; arrow indicates direction of (+) strand synthesis
   2904..3008    +  promoter       AmpR promoter: bla
   3010..3367    +  promoter       SV40 promoter: SV40 enhancer and early promoter
   3402..4196    +  CDS            NeoR/KanR: aminoglycoside phosphotransferase from Tn5; aph(3')-II (or nptII); confers resistance to neomycin, kanamycin, and G418 (Geneticin®)
   4217..4369    +  CDS            ble (fragment): BLE_KLEPN - Experimental evidence at protein level: Swiss-Prot protein existence level 1. Binding protein with a strong affinity to the bleomycin family of antibiotics. Binds to CL990; an antimitotic-antibiotic compound. From Klebsiella pneumoniae.
   4428..4475    +  polyA_signal   HSV TK poly(A) signal: herpes simplex virus thymidine kinase polyadenylation signal (Cole and Stacy, 1985)
   4566..4582    -  polyA_signal   bGH poly(A) signal (fragment): bovine growth hormone polyadenylation signal
   4804..5392    +  rep_origin     ori: high-copy-number ColE1/pMB1/pBR322/pUC origin of replication
   5507..5566    +  enhancer       CMV enhancer (fragment): human cytomegalovirus immediate early enhancer
>Addgene plasmid #147482 | pT7-EGFP-C1-HsNot9_18-285_S | addgene full sequence | sequence record 414169 | Addgene NGS Result
CGTTACATAACTTACGGTAAATGGCCCGCCTGGCTGACCGCCCAACGACCCCCGCCCATTGACGTCAATA
ATGACGTATGTTCCCATAGTAACGCCAATAGGGACTTTCCATTGACGTCAATGGGTGGAGTATTTACGGT
AAACTGCCCACTTGGCAGTACATCAAGTGTATCATATGCCAAGTACGCCCCCTATTGACGTCAATGACGG
TAAATGGCCCGCCTGGCATTATGCCCAGTACATGACCTTATGGGACTTTCCTACTTGGCAGTACATCTAC
GTATTAGTCATCGCTATTACCATGGTGATGCGGTTTTGGCAGTACATCAATGGGCGTGGATAGCGGTTTG
ACTCACGGGGATTTCCAAGTCTCCACCCCATTGACGTCAATGGGAGTTTGTTTTGGCACCAAAATCAACG
GGACTTTCCAAAATGTCGTAACAACTCCGCCCCATTGACGCAAATGGGCGGTAGGCGTGTACGGTGGGAG
GTCTATATAAGCAGAGCTCTCTGGCTAACTAGAGAACCCACTGCTTACTGGCTTATCGAAATTAATACGA
CTCACTATAGGGAGACCCAAGCTCTAGCGCTACCGGTCGCCACCATGGTGAGCAAGGGCGAGGAGCTGTT
CACCGGGGTGGTGCCCATCCTGGTCGAGCTGGACGGCGACGTAAACGGCCACAAGTTCAGCGTGTCCGGC
GAGGGCGAGGGCGATGCCACCTACGGCAAGCTGACCCTGAAGTTCATCTGCACCACCGGCAAGCTGCCCG
TGCCCTGGCCCACCCTCGTGACCACCCTGACCTACGGCGTGCAGTGCTTCAGCCGCTACCCCGACCACAT
GAAGCAGCACGACTTCTTCAAGTCCGCCATGCCCGAAGGCTACGTCCAGGAGCGCACCATCTTCTTCAAG
GACGACGGCAACTACAAGACCCGCGCCGAGGTGAAGTTCGAGGGCGACACCCTGGTGAACCGCATCGAGC
TGAAGGGCATCGACTTCAAGGAGGACGGCAACATCCTGGGGCACAAGCTGGAGTACAACTACAACAGCCA
CAACGTCTATATCATGGCCGACAAGCAGAAGAACGGCATCAAGGTGAACTTCAAGATCCGCCACAACATC
GAGGACGGCAGCGTGCAGCTCGCCGACCACTACCAGCAGAACACCCCCATCGGCGACGGCCCCGTGCTGC
TGCCCGACAACCACTACCTGAGCACCCAGTCCGCCCTGAGCAAAGACCCCAACGAGAAGCGCGATCACAT
GGTCCTGCTGGAGTTCGTGACCGCCGCCGGGATCACTCTCGGCATGGACGAGCTGTACAAGTCCGGACTC
AGATCTCGAGCTCAAGCTTCGAATTCTGATAGAGAAAAGATCTATCAGTGGATCAATGAGCTGTCCAGTC
CTGAGACTAGGGAAAATGCTTTGCTGGAGCTAAGTAAGAAGCGAGAATCTGTTCCTGACCTTGCACCCAT
GCTGTGGCATTCATTTGGTACTATTGCAGCACTTTTACAGGAAATTGTAAATATTTATCCATCTATCAAC
CCACCCACCTTGACAGCACACCAGTCTAACAGAGTTTGCAATGCTCTGGCATTACTGCAATGTGTAGCAT
CACATCCAGAAACCAGGTCAGCGTTTCTCGCAGCACACATCCCACTTTTTTTGTACCCCTTTTTGCACAC
TGTCAGCAAAACACGTCCCTTTGAGTATCTCCGGCTCACCAGCCTTGGAGTTATTGGGGCCCTGGTGAAA
ACAGATGAACAAGAAGTAATCAACTTTTTATTAACAACAGAAATTATCCCTTTATGTTTGCGAATTATGG
AATCTGGAAGTGAACTTTCTAAAACAGTTGCCACATTCATCCTCCAGAAGATCTTGTTAGATGACACTGG
TTTGGCTTATATATGTCAGACGTATGAGCGTTTCTCCCATGTTGCCATGATCTTGGGTAAGATGGTCCTG
CAGCTATCCAAAGAGCCTTCTGCCCGTCTGCTGAAGCATGTAGTGAGATGTTACCTTCGACTTTCAGATA
ACCCCAGGGCACGTGAAGCACTCAGACAGTGCCTCCCTGACCAGCTGAAAGACACAACCTTCGCCCAGGT
GCTAAAAGATGACACCACCACGAAACGCTGGCTTGCACAACTGGTGAAGAACCTGCAAGAGTAAGGATCC
ACCGGATCTAGATAACTGATCATAATCAGCCATACCACATTTGTAGAGGTTTTACTTGCTTTAAAAAACC
TCCCACACCTCCCCCTGAACCTGAAACATAAAATGAATGCAATTGTTGTTGTTAACTTGTTTATTGCAGC
TTATAATGGTTACAAATAAAGCAATAGCATCACAAATTTCACAAATAAAGCATTTTTTTCACTGCATTCT
AGTTGTGGTTTGTCCAAACTCATCAATGTATCTTAACGCGTAAATTGTAAGCGTTAATATTTTGTTAAAA
TTCGCGTTAAATTTTTGTTAAATCAGCTCATTTTTTAACCAATAGGCCGAAATCGGCAAAATCCCTTATA
AATCAAAAGAATAGACCGAGATAGGGT
[37 nt withheld, positions 2548-2584]
AAAGAACGTGGACTCCAACGTCAAAGG
[49 nt withheld, positions 2612-2660]
T
[91 nt withheld, positions 2662-2752]
G
[124 nt withheld, positions 2754-2877]
CAGGTGGCACTTTTCGGGGAAATGTGCGCGGAACCCCTATTTGTTTATTTTTCTAAATACATTCAAATAT
GTATCCGCTCATGAGACAATAACCCTGATAAATGCTTCAATAATATTGAAAAAGGAAGAGTCCTGAGGCG
GAAAGAACCAGCTGTGGAATGTGTGTCAGTTAGGGTGTGGAAAGTCCCCAGGCTCCCCAGCAGGCAGAAG
TATGCAAAGCATGCATCTCAATTAGTCAGCAACCAGGTGTGGAAAGTCCCCAGGCTCCCCAGCAGGCAGA
AGTATGCAAAGCATGCATCTCAATTAGTCAGCAACCATAGTCCCGCCCCTAACTCCGCCCATCCCGCCCC
TAACTCCGCCCAGTTCCGCCCATTCTCCGCCCCATGGCTGACTAATTTTTTTTATTTATGCAGAGGCCGA
GGCCGCCTCGGCCTCTGAGCTATTCCAGAAGTAGTGAGGAGGCTTTTTTGGAGGCCTAGGCTTTTGCAAA
GATCGATCAAGAGACAGGATGAGGATCGTTTCGCATGATTGAACAAGATGGATTGCACGCAGGTTCTCCG
GCCGCTTGGGTGGAGAGGCTATTCGGCTATGACTGGGCACAACAGACAATCGGCTGCTCTGATGCCGCCG
TGTTCCGGCTGTCAGCGCAGGGGCGCCCGGTTCTTTTTGTCAAGACCGACCTGTCCGGTGCCCTGAATGA
ACTGCAAGACGAGGCAGCGCGGCTATCGTGGCTGGCCACGACGGGCGTTCCTTGCGCAGCTGTGCTCGAC
GTTGTCACTGAAGCGGGAAGGGACTGGCTGCTATTGGGCGAAGTGCCGGGGCAGGATCTCCTGTCATCTC
ACCTTGCTCCTGCCGAGAAAGTATCCATCATGGCTGATGCAATGCGGCGGCTGCATACGCTTGATCCGGC
TACCTGCCCATTCGACCACCAAGCGAAACATCGCATCGAGCGAGCACGTACTCGGATGGAAGCCGGTCTT
GTCGATCAGGATGATCTGGACGAAGAGCATCAGGGGCTCGCGCCAGCCGAACTGTTCGCCAGGCTCAAGG
CGAGCATGCCCGACGGCGAGGATCTCGTCGTGACCCATGGCGATGCCTGCTTGCCGAATATCATGGTGGA
AAATGGCCGCTTTTCTGGATTCATCGACTGTGGCCGGCTGGGTGTGGCGGACCGCTATCAGGACATAGCG
TTGGCTACCCGTGATATTGCTGAAGAGCTTGGCGGCGAATGGGCTGACCGCTTCCTCGTGCTTTACGGTA
TCGCCGCTCCCGATTCGCAGCGCATCGCCTTCTATCGCCTTCTTGACGAGTTCTTCTGAGCGGGACTCTG
GGGTTCGAAATGACCGACCAAGCGACGCCCAACCTGCCATCACGAGATTTCGATTCCACCGCCGCCTTCT
ATGAAAGGTTGGGCTTCGGAATCGTTTTCCGGGACGCCGGCTGGATGATCCTCCAGCGCGGGGATCTCAT
GCTGGAGTTCTTCGCCCACCCTAGGGGGAGGCTAACTGAAACACGGAAGGAGACAATACCGGAAGGAACC
CGCGCTATGACGGCAATAAAAAGACAGAATAAAACGCACGGTGTTGGGTCGTTTGTTCATAAACGCGGGG
TTCGGTCCCAGGGCTGGCACTCTGTCGATACCCCACCGAGACCCCATTGGGGCCAATACGCCCGCGTTTC
TTCCTTTTCCCCACCCCACCCCCCAAGTTCGGGTGAAGGCCCAGGGCTCGCAGCCAACGTCGGGGCGGCA
GGCCCTGCCATAGCCTCAGGTTACTCATATATACTTTAGATTGATTTAAAACTTCATTTTTAATTTAAAA
GGATCTAGGTGAAGATCCTTTTTGATAATCTCATGACCAAAATCCCTTAACGTGAGTTTTCGTTCCACTG
AGCGTCAGACCCCGTAGAAAAGATCAAAGGATCTTCTTGAGATCCTTTTTTTCTGCGCGTAATCTGCTGC
TTGCAAACAAAAAAACCACCGCTACCAGCGGTGGTTTGTTTGCCGGATCAAGAGCTACCAACTCTTTTTC
CGAAGGTAACTGGCTTCAGCAGAGCGCAGATACCAAATACTGTTCTTCTAGTGTAGCCGTAGTTAGGCCA
CCACTTCAAGAACTCTGTAGCACCGCCTACATACCTCGCTCTGCTAATCCTGTTACCAGTGGCTGCTGCC
AGTGGCGATAAGTCGTGTCTTACCGGGTTGGACTCAAGACGATAGTTACCGGATAAGGCGCAGCGGTCGG
GCTGAACGGGGGGTTCGTGCACACAGCCCAGCTTGGAGCGAACGACCTACACCGAACTGAGATACCTACA
GCGTGAGCTATGAGAAAGCGCCACGCTTCCCGAAGGGAGAAAGGCGGACAGGTATCCGGTAAGCGGCAGG
GTCGGAACAGGAGAGCGCACGAGGGAGCTTCCAGGGGGAAACGCCTGGTATCTTTATAGTCCTGTCGGGT
TTCGCCACCTCTGACTTGAGCGTCGATTTTTGTGATGCTCGTCAGGGGGGCGGAGCCTATGGAAAAACGC
CAGCAACGCGGCCTTTTTACGGTTCCTGGCCTTTTGCTGGCCTTTTGCTCACATGTTCTTTCCTGCGTTA
TCCCCTGATTCTGTGGATAACCGTATTACCGCCATGCATTAGTTATTAATAGTAATCAATTACGGGGTCA
TTAGTTCATAGCCCATATATGGAGTTCCG
